>Addgene plasmid #246439 | pFC482 | addgene full sequence | sequence record 492325 | Addgene NGS Result
GATTATCAAAAAGGATCTTCACCTAGATCCTTTTAAATTAAAAATGAAGTTTTAAATCAATCTAAAGTAT
ATATGAGTAAACTTGGTCTGACAGTTACCAATGCTTAATCAGTGAGGCACCTATCTCAGCGATCTGTCTA
TTTCGTTCATCCATAGTTGCCTGACTCCCCGTCGTGTAGATAACTACGATACGGGAGGGCTTACCATCTG
GCCCCAGTGCTGCAATGATACCGCGAGAACCACGCTCACCGGCTCCAGATTTATCAGCAATAAACCAGCC
AGCCGGAAGGGCCGAGCGCAGAAGTGGTCCTGCAACTTTATCCGCCTCCATCCAGTCTATTAATTGTTGC
CGGGAAGCTAGAGTAAGTAGTTCGCCAGTTAATAGTTTGCGCAACGTTGTTGCCATTGCTACAGGCATCG
TGGTGTCACGCTCGTCGTTTGGTATGGCTTCATTCAGCTCCGGTTCCCAACGATCAAGGCGAGTTACATG
ATCCCCCATGTTGTGCAAAAAAGCGGTTAGCTCCTTCGGTCCTCCGATCGTTGTCAGAAGTAAGTTGGCC
GCAGTGTTATCACTCATGGTTATGGCAGCACTGCATAATTCTCTTACTGTCATGCCATCCGTAAGATGCT
TTTCTGTGACTGGTGAGTACTCAACCAAGTCATTCTGAGAATAGTGTATGCGGCGACCGAGTTGCTCTTG
CCCGGCGTCAATACGGGATAATACCGCGCCACATAGCAGAACTTTAAAAGTGCTCATCATTGGAAAACGT
TCTTCGGGGCGAAAACTCTCAAGGATCTTACCGCTGTTGAGATCCAGTTCGATGTAACCCACTCGTGCAC
CCAACTGATCTTCAGCATCTTTTACTTTCACCAGCGTTTCTGGGTGAGCAAAAACAGGAAGGCAAAATGC
CGCAAAAAAGGGAATAAGGGCGACACGGAAATGTTGAATACTCATACTCTTCCTTTTTCAATATTATTGA
AGCATTTATCAAGGTTATTGTCTCATGAGCGGATACATATTTGAATGTATTTAGAAAAATAAACAAATAG
GGGTTCCGCGCACGAATTGGCCAGCGCTGCATTACCCTGTTATCCCTAACCGGTTTACCGAGCTCTTATT
GGTTTTCAAACTTCATTGACTGTGCCGCTCTTCAACCGGAGTTCTGCAATTCATGTGATCTGCGCCTGGG
AGCTCACGGGGACAGCCCCCCCCCAAAGCCCCCAGGGATGTAATTACGTCCCTCCCCCGCTAGGGGGCAG
CAGCGAGCCGCCCGGGGCTCCGCTCCGGTCCGGCGCTCCCCCCGCATCCCCGAGCCGGCAGCGTGCGGGG
ACAGCCCGGGCACGGGGAAGGTGGCACGGGATCGCTTTCCTCTGAACGCTTCTCGCTGCTCTTTGAGCCT
GCAGACACCTGGGGGGATACGGGGAAAAAGCTAGGCTGAAAGAGGATCTTAGAATGACACGCGCCTGGGA
GCTCACGGGGACAGCCCCCCCCCAAAGCCCCCAGGGATGTAATTACGTCCCTCCCCCGCTAGGGGGCAGC
AGCGAGCCGCCCGGGGCTCCGCTCCGGTCCGGCGCTCCCCCCGCATCCCCGAGCCGGCAGCGTGCGGGGA
CAGCCCGGGCACGGGGAAGGTGGCACGGGATCGCTTTCCTCTGAACGCTTCTCGCTGCTCTTTGAGCCTG
CAGACACCTGGGGGGATACGGGGAAAAAGCTGGATCATAACTCGACGTGCATACTTTAATTGGCTCCGGT
GCCCGTCAGTGGGCAGAGCGCACATCGCCCACAGTCCCCGAGAAGTTGTGGGGAGGGGTCGGCAATTGAA
CCGGTGCCTAGAGAAGGTGGCGCGGGGTAAACTGGGAAAGTGATGTCGTGTACTGGCTCCGCCTTTTTCC
CGAGGGTGGGGGAGAACCGTATATAAGTGCAGTAGTCGCCGTGAACGTTCTTTTTCGCAACGGGTTTGCC
GCCAGAACACAGGTAAGTGCCGTGTGTGGTTCCCGCGGGCCTGGCCTCTTTACGGGTTATGGCCCTTGCG
TGCCTTGAATTACTTCCACCTGGCTGCAGTACGTGATTCTTGATCCCGAGCTTCGGGTTGGAAGTGGGTG
GGAGAGTTCGAGGCCTTGCGCTTAAGGAGCCCCTTCGCCTCGTGCTTGAGTTGAGGCCTGGCCTGGGCGC
TGGGGCCGCCGCGTGCGAATCTGGTGGCACCTTCGCGCCTGTCTCGCTGCTTTCGATAAGTCTCTAGCCA
TTTAAAATTTTTGATGACCTGCTGCGACGCTTTTTTTCTGGCAAGATAGTCTTGTAAATGCGGGCCAAGA
TCTGCACACTGGTATTTCGGTTTTTGGGGCCGCGGGCGGCGACGGGGCCCGTGCGTCCCAGCGCACATGT
TCGGCGAGGCGGGGCCTGCGAGCGCGGCCACCGAGAATCGGACGGGGGTAGTCTCAAGCTGGCCGGCCTG
CTCTGGTGCCTGGCCTCGCGCCGCCGTGTATCGCCCCGCCCTGGGCGGCAAGGCTGGCCCGGTCGGCACC
AGTTGCGTGAGCGGAAAGATGGCCGCTTCCCGGCCCTGCTGCAGGGAGCTCAAAATGGAGGACGCGGCGC
TCGGGAGAGCGGGCGGGTGAGTCACCCACACAAAGGAAAAGGGCCTTTCCGTCCTCAGCCGTCGCTTCAT
GTGACTCCACGGAGTACCGGGCGCCGTCCAGGCACCTCGATTAGTTCTCGAGCTTTTGGAGTACGTCGTC
TTTAGGTTGGGGGGAGGGGTTTTATGCGATGGAGTTTCCCCACACTGAGTGGGTGGAGACTGAAGTTAGG
CCAGCTTGGCACTTGATGTAATTCTCCTTGGAATTTGCCCTTTTTGAGTTTGGATCTTGGTTCATTCTCA
AGCCTCAGACAGTGGTTCAAAGTTTTTTTCTTCCATTTCAGGTGGATCCCAAGGGCAGATAAGTTTGTAC
AAAAAAGAGAGGTGCCACCATGAGCCCCAAGAAGAAGAGAAAGGTGTACCTCAGTAAGATCATCATCGCC
CGCGCTTGGTCCCGTGACCTGTACCAACTGCACCAAGAGCTCTGGCACCTCTTCCCCAACAGGCCAGATG
CCGCTAGAGACTTCCTGTTCCACGTGGAGAAGCGTAACACCCCCGAAGGGTGCCACGTGCTGTTGCAGAG
TGCCCAGATGCCAGTGAGTACCGCTGTTGCCACTGTCATCAAGACTAAACAAGTTGAATTCCAACTGCAA
GTGGGCGTCCCTCTGTATTTCCGCCTCAGGGCCAACCCCATCAAAACCATCCTGGACAACCAGAAGCGGC
TGGATAGCAAAGGTAATATCAAGAGATGCCGCGTGCCTCTGATCAAGGAGGCCGAGCAGATCGCTTGGCT
GCAACGCAAGCTGGGTAACGCCGCGAGAGTGGAAGATGTGCACCCAATCTCCGAGCGCCCGCAGTATTTC
TCCGGGGAGGGGAAGAACGGCAAAATTCAGACTGTCTGCTTCGAGGGGGTGCTCACTATTAACGACGCCC
CTGCTCTGATCGACCTCCTGCAGCAGGGCATTGGGCCCGCGAAGAGCATGGGATGTGGATTGTTGAGCCT
GGCACCCCTGTGAGCTTCCACTGGATTGTACAATTACCAACAATAAAATATCTTTATTTTCATTACATCT
GTGTGTTGGTTTTTTGTGTGCGCTCGCTGAAGAGCGGTGCGTTTTTATGCTTGTAGTATTGTATAATGTT
TTTAAGATCCTTAATTAATAGGGATAACAGGGTAATATCTTGCCCTGCACGAATACCAGCGACCCCTTGC
CCAAATACTTGCCGTGGGCCTCGGCCTGAGAGCCAAAACACTTGATGCGGAAGAAGTCGGTGCGCTCCTG
CTTGTCGCCGGCATCGTTGCGCCACATCTAGGATCTGCCAGGAACCGTAAAAAGGCCGCGTTGCTGGCGT
TTTTCCATAGGCTCCGCCCCCCTGACGAGCATCACAAAAATCGACGCTCAAGTCAGAGGTGGCGAAACCC
GACAGGACTATAAAGATACCAGGCGTTTCCCCCTGGAAGCTCCCTCGTGCGCTCTCCTGTTCCGACCCTG
CCGCTTACCGGATACCTGTCCGCCTTTCTCCCTTCGGGAAGCGTGGCGCTTTCTCATAGCTCACGCTGTA
GGTATCTCAGTTCGGTGTAGGTCGTTCGCTCCAAGCTGGGCTGTGTGCACGAACCCCCCGTTCAGCCCGA
CCGCTGCGCCTTATCCGGTAACTATCGTCTTGAGTCCAACCCGGTAAGACACGACTTATCGCCACTGGCA
GCAGCCACTGGTAACAGGATTAGCAGAGCGAGGTATGTAGGCGGTGCTACAGAGTTCTTGAAGTGGTGGC
CTAACTACGGCTACACTAGAAGAACAGTATTTGGTATCTGCGCTCTGCTGAAGCCAGTTACCTTCGGAAA
AAGAGTTGGTAGCTCTTGATCCGGCAAACAAACCACCGCTGGTAGCGGTGGTTTTTTTGTTTGCAAGCAG
CAGATTACGCGCAGAAAAAAAGGATCTCAAGAAGATCCTTTGATCTTTTCTACGGGGTCTGACGCTCAGT
GGAACGAAAACTCACGTTAAGGGATTTTGGTCATGA
Features (pLannotate 1.2.2; 8 found; start..end, strand, type, name):
     95..955     -  CDS            AmpR: β-lactamase; bla; confers resistance to ampicillin, carbenicillin, and related antibiotics
    956..1060    -  promoter       AmpR promoter: bla
   1761..1972    +  promoter       EF-1α core promoter: core promoter for human elongation factor EF-1α
   1973..2911    +  intron         EF-1α intron A: intron upstream of the start codon of human EF-1α
   2931..2947    +  protein_bind   attB1 (fragment): mutant version of attB; core recombination site for the Gateway® BP reaction BP Clonase™
   2987..3580    +  CDS            casE: CAS6_ECOLI - Also known as cas6e, ygcH. Experimental evidence at protein level: Swiss-Prot protein existence level 1. A component of Cascade, which participates in CRISPR interference, the third stage of CRISPR immunity. Cascade binds both crRNA and in a sequence-specific manner negatively supercoiled dsDNA target. This leads to the formation of an R-loop in which the crRNA binds the target DNA, displacing the noncomplementary strand. Cas3 is recruited to Cascade, nicks target DNA and then unwinds and cleaves the target, leading to DNA degradation and invader neutralization. From Escherichia c
   3612..3660    +  polyA_signal   poly(A) signal: synthetic polyadenylation signal
   3922..4510    -  rep_origin     ori: high-copy-number ColE1/pMB1/pBR322/pUC origin of replication
