[The description below was written by a language model from this plasmid's Addgene catalogue record and pLannotate feature annotations shown in this document.]
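Description:
pFC482 is a compact (about 4.6 kb) mammalian expression plasmid built by Golden Gate assembly in a backbone recorded as S[1-2]. It carries a single transcriptional unit for the CasE endoribonuclease. For propagation in E. coli it relies on a high-copy ColE1/pUC-type origin of replication. Selection is by ampicillin resistance from a β-lactamase gene driven by its native bla promoter. No mammalian selection marker, reporter or viral element is annotated, so the plasmid appears suited to transient delivery.

The payload is described as hEF1a-5'UTR-NLS-CasE-3'UTR-synthetic terminator. Expression is driven by the human EF-1α promoter, annotated as the core promoter followed by EF-1α intron A, an arrangement that generally supports strong constitutive transcription in many mammalian cell types. A short attB1 fragment lies between the intron and the coding region and is probably a leftover scar from earlier cloning. The open reading frame matches E. coli CasE (Cas6e). In its native setting this Cascade component recognises and cleaves a specific CRISPR repeat hairpin in RNA. Here it carries an N-terminal nuclear localization signal, which directs the enzyme to the nucleus. The NLS and the UTR elements are listed in the catalogue entry but are not separately annotated in the feature table. The coding sequence is recorded as synthetic and "SapI domesticated", meaning internal SapI sites were removed to suit Type IIS assembly. A synthetic polyadenylation signal terminates the transcript.

The plasmid comes from work on customizable gene sensing and response in mammalian cells. It supplies nuclear CasE as an RNA-cleaving effector for synthetic circuits, though the record does not describe its target transcripts.
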