Addgene plasmid #246439: pFC482
Purpose: The plasmid encodes a transcriptional unit for the expression of the CasE endoribonuclease fused with a nuclear localization signal
Depositing lab: Ron Weiss. Depositing organization: Massachusetts Institute of Technology. Publication: Customizable gene sensing and response without altering endogenous coding sequences. Caliendo F, Vitu E, Wang J, Kuo SH, Sandt H, Enghuus CN, Tordoff J, Estrada N, Collins JJ, Weiss R. Nat Chem Biol. 2024 Sep 12. doi: 10.1038/s41589-024-01733-y. PubMed 39266721.
Backbone
  Vector backbone: S[1-2]
  Vector type: Mammalian Expression
Growth in bacteria
  Bacterial resistance: Ampicillin, 100 μg/mL
  Growth temperature: 37°C
  Growth strain: DH5alpha
  Copy number: High Copy
Gene/Insert
  Gene/Insert name: CasE (alt name: hEF1a-5'UTR-NLS-CasE-3'UTR-Syn-Terminator)
  Species: Synthetic
  Mutation: SapI domesticated
  Promoter: EF-1a
  Tag / fusion protein: NLS (N terminal on insert)
  Cloning method: Golden Gate
Terms and licenses: Academic/Nonprofit Terms; Industry Terms: Not Available to Industry
How to cite: pFC482 was a gift from Ron Weiss (Addgene plasmid # 246439 ; http://n2t.net/addgene:246439 ; RRID:Addgene_246439)
